Addgene plasmid #188472: pN256
Purpose: scDAISY-seq lentiviral construct encoding crRNA targeting the DAISY chain that is within the UTR of eGFP
Depositing lab: Le Cong. Depositing organization: Stanford University. Publication: Machine-learning-optimized Cas12a barcoding enables the recovery of single-cell lineages and transcriptional profiles. Hughes NW, Qu Y, Zhang J, Tang W, Pierce J, Wang C, Agrawal A, Morri M, Neff N, Winslow MM, Wang M, Cong L. Mol Cell. 2022 Jun 22. pii: S1097-2765(22)00537-8. doi: 10.1016/j.molcel.2022.06.001. PubMed 35752172.
Backbone
  Vector backbone: pLenti-invTRE-EGFP (Cong Lab)
Growth in bacteria
  Bacterial resistance: Ampicillin, 100 μg/mL
  Growth temperature: 37°C
  Growth strain: NEB Stable
  Copy number: High Copy
Gene/Insert
  Gene/Insert name: eGFP-WPRE-DAISY-4T
  Species: Synthetic
  Insert size (bp): 1518
Terms and licenses: Academic/Nonprofit Terms; Industry Terms: Not Available to Industry
How to cite: pN256 was a gift from Le Cong (Addgene plasmid # 188472 ; http://n2t.net/addgene:188472 ; RRID:Addgene_188472)
