[The description below was written by a language model from this plasmid's Addgene catalogue record and pLannotate feature annotations shown in this document.]
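Description:
pN256 is a 9.3 kb third-generation, self-inactivating HIV-1 lentiviral transfer plasmid built on the pLenti-invTRE-EGFP backbone for the scDAISY-seq lineage-barcoding system. It is propagated in E. coli as a high-copy plasmid through a ColE1/pUC-type origin with ampicillin selection (AmpR), and also carries an f1 origin. Outside the viral genome, an SV40/EM7-driven BleoR cassette with an SV40 poly(A) signal could provide Zeocin-type selection. Because this cassette lies beyond the 3' LTR, it would not be packaged into virus. Viral RNA is produced from a CMV enhancer/promoter fused to a truncated 5' LTR. The genome contains the Ψ packaging signal with a gag fragment, the RRE, cPPT/CTS and a ΔU3 3' LTR followed by a bGH poly(A) signal.

The payload sits in antisense orientation relative to the viral genome. A Tet-responsive TRE3GV promoter drives EGFP, followed by WPRE, a region with a Tn5 mosaic end annotation, and a synthetic poly(A) signal. According to the record, the 1,518 bp synthetic insert (eGFP-WPRE-DAISY-4T) places the DAISY barcode chain in the untranslated region of the eGFP transcript, although the feature table does not annotate the chain itself. Inverting the cassette keeps its polyadenylation signal from truncating full-length genomic RNA during packaging. A separate, also reverse-oriented human U6 promoter is presumably what expresses the crRNA that targets the DAISY chain, though the crRNA is likewise unannotated. Neither Cas12a nor a Tet transactivator appears in the feature table, so both would have to be supplied separately. In use, Cas12a editing of the DAISY array is intended to generate heritable barcodes that are read out from the doxycycline-inducible eGFP mRNA. This allows lineage and transcriptional profiles to be recovered together from single cells.
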