Features (pLannotate 1.2.2; 32 found; start..end, strand, type, name):
     37..89      -  misc_feature   bom (fragment): basis of mobility region from pBR322
    244..623     +  enhancer       CMV enhancer: human cytomegalovirus immediate early enhancer
    624..823     +  promoter       CMV promoter: human cytomegalovirus (CMV) immediate early promoter
    841..1021    +  LTR            5' LTR (truncated): truncated 5' long terminal repeat (LTR) from HIV-1
   1068..1193    +  misc_feature   HIV-1 Ψ: packaging signal of human immunodeficiency virus type 1
   1177..1515    +  CDS            HIV-1 gag (fragment): gag protein from human immunodeficiency virus 1; gag
   1736..1976    -  promoter       U6 promoter: RNA polymerase III promoter for human U6 snRNA
   2127..2360    +  misc_feature   RRE: The Rev response element (RRE) of HIV-1 allows for Rev-dependent mRNA export from the nucleus to the cytoplasm.
   2737..2837    +  CDS            Rev (fragment): human immunodeficiency virus 1 (HIV-1) Rev protein; rev; enhances nuclear export of unspliced and incompletely spliced viral mRNAs
   2887..3004    +  misc_feature   cPPT/CTS: central polypurine tract and central termination sequence of HIV-1
   3054..3102    -  polyA_signal   poly(A) signal: synthetic polyadenylation signal
   3256..3274    +  misc_feature   Tn5 ME: hyperactive mosaic end for Tn5 transposase recognition (Reznikoff et al., 2004)
   3308..3896    -  misc_feature   WPRE: woodchuck hepatitis virus posttranscriptional regulatory element
   3924..4643    -  CDS            EGFP: the original enhanced GFP (Yang et al., 1996) mammalian codon-optimized
   4656..5005    -  promoter       TRE3GV promoter: 3rd-generation Tet-responsive promoter that can be activated by binding of Tet-On® 3G, optimized for retroviral and lentiviral vectors
   5013..5075    +  CDS            nef (fragment): NEF_HV1Z2 - Experimental evidence at protein level: Swiss-Prot protein existence level 1. Extracellular Nef protein targets CD4(+) T-lymphocytes for apoptosis by interacting with CXCR4 surface receptors. From Human immunodeficiency virus type 1 group M subtype D (isolate Z2/CDC-Z34) (HIV-1).
   5077..5310    +  LTR            3' LTR (ΔU3): self-inactivating 3' long terminal repeat (LTR) from HIV-1
   5342..5566    +  polyA_signal   bGH poly(A) signal: bovine growth hormone polyadenylation signal
   5570..5591    +  promoter       SV40 promoter (fragment): SV40 enhancer and early promoter
   5612..6040    +  rep_origin     f1 ori (sequence partly withheld): f1 bacteriophage origin of replication; arrow indicates direction of (+) strand synthesis
   6054..6383    +  promoter       SV40 promoter: SV40 enhancer and early promoter
   6431..6478    +  promoter       EM7 promoter: synthetic bacterial promoter&nbsp
   6497..6871    +  CDS            BleoR: antibiotic-binding protein; Sh ble from Streptoalloteichus hindustanus; confers resistance to bleomycin, phleomycin, and Zeocin™
   6881..7006    +  CDS            ble (fragment): BLE_KLEPN - Experimental evidence at protein level: Swiss-Prot protein existence level 1. Binding protein with a strong affinity to the bleomycin family of antibiotics. Binds to CL990; an antimitotic-antibiotic compound. From Klebsiella pneumoniae.
   7001..7122    +  polyA_signal   SV40 poly(A) signal: SV40 polyadenylation signal
   7195..7211    -  protein_bind   lac operator: The lac repressor binds to the lac operator to inhibit transcription in E. coli. This inhibition can be relieved by adding lactose or isopropyl-β-D-thiogalactopyranoside (IPTG). lac repressor encoded by lacI
   7219..7249    -  promoter       lac promoter: promoter for the E. coli lac operon
   7264..7285    -  protein_bind   CAP binding site: CAP binding activates transcription in the presence of cAMP. E. coli catabolite activator protein
   7298..7390    -  CDS            lacI (fragment): lac repressor; lacI; The lac repressor binds to the lac operator to inhibit transcription in E. coli. This inhibition can be relieved by adding lactose or isopropyl-β-D-thiogalactopyranoside (IPTG).
   7573..8161    -  rep_origin     ori: high-copy-number ColE1/pMB1/pBR322/pUC origin of replication
   8332..9192    -  CDS            AmpR: β-lactamase; bla; confers resistance to ampicillin, carbenicillin, and related antibiotics
   9193..9297    -  promoter       AmpR promoter: bla
>Addgene plasmid #188472 | pN256 | addgene full sequence | sequence record 370972 | Addgene NGS Result
CCTGACGTCGACGGATCGGGAGATCTCCCGATCCCCTATGGTGCACTCTCAGTACAATCTGCTCTGATGC
CGCATAGTTAAGCCAGTATCTGCTCCCTGCTTGTGTGTTGGAGGTCGCTGAGTAGTGCGCGAGCAAAATT
TAAGCTACAACAAGGCAAGGCTTGACCGACAATTGCATGAAGAATCTGCTTAGGGTTAGGCGTTTTGCGC
TGCTTCGCGATGTACGGGCCAGATATACCCGTTGACATTGATTATTGACTAGTTATTAATAGTAATCAAT
TACGGGGTCATTAGTTCATAGCCCATATATGGAGTTCCGCGTTACATAACTTACGGTAAATGGCCCGCCT
GGCTGACCGCCCAACGACCCCCGCCCATTGACGTCAATAATGACGTATGTTCCCATAGTAACGCCAATAG
GGACTTTCCATTGACGTCAATGGGTGGAGTATTTACGGTAAACTGCCCACTTGGCAGTACATCAAGTGTA
TCATATGCCAAGTACGCCCCCTATTGACGTCAATGACGGTAAATGGCCCGCCTGGCATTATGCCCAGTAC
ATGACCTTATGGGACTTTCCTACTTGGCAGTACATCTACGTATTAGTCATCGCTATTACCATGGTGATGC
GGTTTTGGCAGTACATCAATGGGCGTGGATAGCGGTTTGACTCACGGGGATTTCCAAGTCTCCACCCCAT
TGACGTCAATGGGAGTTTGTTTTGGCACCAAAATCAACGGGACTTTCCAAAATGTCGTAACAACTCCGCC
CCATTGACGCAAATGGGCGGTAGGCGTGTACGGTGGGAGGTCTATATAAGCAGCGCGTTTTGCCTGTACT
GGGTCTCTCTGGTTAGACCAGATCTGAGCCTGGGAGCTCTCTGGCTAACTAGGGAACCCACTGCTTAAGC
CTCAATAAAGCTTGCCTTGAGTGCTTCAAGTAGTGTGTGCCCGTCTGTTGTGTGACTCTGGTAACTAGAG
ATCCCTCAGACCCTTTTAGTCAGTGTGGAAAATCTCTAGCAGTGGCGCCCGAACAGGGACTTGAAAGCGA
AAGGGAAACCAGAGGAGCTCTCTCGACGCAGGACTCGGCTTGCTGAAGCGCGCACGGCAAGAGGCGAGGG
GCGGCGACTGGTGAGTACGCCAAAAATTTTGACTAGCGGAGGCTAGAAGGAGAGAGATGGGTGCGAGAGC
GTCAGTATTAAGCGGGGGAGAATTAGATCGCGATGGGAAAAAATTCGGTTAAGGCCAGGGGGAAAGAAAA
AATATAAATTAAAACATATAGTATGGGCAAGCAGGGAGCTAGAACGATTCGCAGTTAATCCTGGCCTGTT
AGAAACATCAGAAGGCTGTAGACAAATACTGGGACAGCTACAACCATCCCTTCAGACAGGATCAGAAGAA
CTTAGATCATTATATAATACAGTAGCAACCCTCTATTGTGTGCATCAAAGGATAGAGATAAAAGACACCA
AGGAAGCTTTAGACAAGATAGAGGAAGAGCAAAACAAAAGTAAGACCACCGCACAGCAAGCGGCCGCAAA
AAATCTACGACAGTAGAAATTAAATTGTCCTAGTAATACGATGATCTCCGAGAGGAGAAATTCAGGAAGT
CTCTCGATGTGCCGATCTACGACAGTAGAAATTAACTTGTCCTAGTAATAGGTAGATCTACTAGAGTAGA
AATTTAGAATGTCTCGGAATGTGCCGATCTACAAGAGTAGAAATTACGGTGTTTCGTCCTTTCCACAAGA
TATATAAAGCCAAGAAATCGAAATACTTTCAAGTTACGGTAAGCATATGATAGTCCATTTTAAAACATAA
TTTTAAAACTGCAAACTACCCAAGAAATTATTACTTTCTACGTCACGTATTTTGTACTAATATCTTTGTG
TTTACAGTCAAATTAATTCTAATTATCTCTCTAACAGCCTTGTATCGTATATGCAAATATGAAGGAATCA
TGGGAAATAGGCCCTCGCTGATCTTCAGACCTGGAGGAGGAGATATGAGGGACAATTGGAGAAGTGAATT
ATATAAATATAAAGTAGTAAAAATTGAACCATTAGGAGTAGCACCCACCAAGGCAAAGAGAAGAGTGGTG
CAGAGAGAAAAAAGAGCAGTGGGAATAGGAGCTTTGTTCCTTGGGTTCTTGGGAGCAGCAGGAAGCACTA
TGGGCGCAGCGTCAATGACGCTGACGGTACAGGCCAGACAATTATTGTCTGGTATAGTGCAGCAGCAGAA
CAATTTGCTGAGGGCTATTGAGGCGCAACAGCATCTGTTGCAACTCACAGTCTGGGGCATCAAGCAGCTC
CAGGCAAGAATCCTGGCTGTGGAAAGATACCTAAAGGATCAACAGCTCCTGGGGATTTGGGGTTGCTCTG
GAAAACTCATTTGCACCACTGCTGTGCCTTGGAATGCTAGTTGGAGTAATAAATCTCTGGAACAGATTTG
GAATCACACGACCTGGATGGAGTGGGACAGAGAAATTAACAATTACACAAGCTTAATACACTCCTTAATT
GAAGAATCGCAAAACCAGCAAGAAAAGAATGAACAAGAATTATTGGAATTAGATAAATGGGCAAGTTTGT
GGAATTGGTTTAACATAACAAATTGGCTGTGGTATATAAAATTATTCATAATGATAGTAGGAGGCTTGGT
AGGTTTAAGAATAGTTTTTGCTGTACTTTCTATAGTGAATAGAGTTAGGCAGGGATATTCACCATTATCG
TTTCAGACCCACCTCCCAACCCCGAGGGGACCCGACAGGCCCGAAGGAATAGAAGAAGAAGGTGGAGAGA
GAGACAGAGACAGATCCATTCGATTAGTGAACGGATCGGCACTGCGTGCGCCAATTCTGCAGACAAATGG
CAGTATTCATCCACAATTTTAAAAGAAAAGGGGGGATTGGGGGGTACAGTGCAGGGGAAAGAATAGTAGA
CATAATAGCAACAGACATACAAACTAAAGAATTACAAAAACAAATTACAAAAATTCAAAATTTTCGGGTT
TATTACAGGGACAGCAGAGATCCAGTTTGGTTAATTAAGGTACCACACAAAAAACCAACACACAGATCTA
ATGAAAATAAAGATCTTTTATTATAGTTACGCCAAGCTTGAATTCGGCGCACGATTTTGCTACCTATTAC
TAGGACAAGTGGAGGCGTTGAGAATGTCTCGGAATGTGCCGGAAATTTGCATCGTATTACTAGGACAATT
CGAGTCCTTGAGGAAGTCTCTCGATGTGCCGGAAACTGTCTCTTATACACATCTCCGAGCCCACGAGACA
CGCGTCATGGATTCGAGGCGGGGAGGCGGCCCAAAGGGAGATCCGACTCGTCTGAGGGCGAAGGCGAAGA
CGCGGAAGAGGCCGCAGAGCCGGCAGCAGGCCGCGGGAAGGAAGGTCCGCTGGATTGAGGGCCGAAGGGA
CGTAGCAGAAGGACGTCCCGCGCAGAATCCAGGTGGCAACACAGGCGAGCAGCCAAGGAAAGGACGATGA
TTTCCCCGACAACACCACGGAATTGTCAGTGCCCAACAGCCGAGCCCCTGTCCAGCAGCGGGCAAGGCAG
GCGGCGATGAGTTCCGCCGTGGCAATAGGGAGGGGGAAAGCGAAAGTCCCGGAAAGGAGCTGACAGGTGG
TGGCAATGCCCCAACCAGTGGGGGTTGCGTCAGCAAACACAGTGCACACCACGCCACGTTGCCTGACAAC
GGGCCACAACTCCTCATAAAGAGACAGCAACCAGGATTTATACAAGGAGGAGAAAATGAAAGCCATACGG
GAAGCAATAGCATGATACAAAGGCATTAAAGCAGCGTATCCACATAGCGTAAAAGGAGCAACATAGTTAA
GAATACCAGTCAATCTTTCACAAATTTTGTAATCCAGAGGTTGATTGTCGACTTAACGCGATCTATGTCT
AGATTACTTGTACAGCTCGTCCATGCCGAGAGTGATCCCGGCGGCGGTCACGAACTCCACCAGGACCATG
TGATCGCGCTTCTCGTTGGGGTCTTTGCTCAGGGCGGACTGGGTGGTCAGGTAGTGGTTGTCGGGCAGCA
GCACGGGGCCGTCGCCGATGGGGGTGTTCTGCTGGTAGTGGTCGGCGAGCTGCACGCTGCCGTCCTCGAT
GTTGTGGCGGATCTTGAAGTTCGCCTTGATGCCGTTCTTCTGCTTGTCGGCCATGATATAGACGTTGTGG
CTGTTGAAGTTGTACTCCAGCTTGTGCCCCAGGATGTTGCCGTCCTCCTTGAAGTCGATGCCCTTCAGCT
CGATGCGGTTCACCAGGGTGTCGCCCTCGAACTTCACCTCGGCGCGGGTCTTGTAGTTGCCGTCGTCCTT
GAAGAAGATGGTGCGCTCCTGGACGTAGCCTTCGGGCATGGCGGACTTGAAGAAGTCGTGCTGCTTCATG
TGGTCGGGGTAGCGGCTGAAGCACTGCACGCCGTAGGTCAGGGTGGTCACGAGGGTGGGCCAGGGCACGG
GCAGCTTGCCGGTGGTGCAGATGAACTTCAGGGTCAGCTTGCCGTAGGTGGCATCGCCCTCGCCCTCGCC
GGACACGCTGAACTTGTGGCCGTTTACGTCGCCGTCCAGCTCGACCAGGATGGGCACCACCCCGGTGAAC
AGCTCCTCGCCCTTGCTCACCATGGTGGCGCTAGCAAGTATAAGACAAAAGTGTTGTGGAATTGCTCCAG
GCGATCTGACGGTTCACTAAACGAGCTCTGCTTTTATAGGCGCCCACCGTACACGCCTACCTCGACATAC
GTTCTCTATCACTGATAGGGAGTAAACTGGATATACGTTCTCTATCACTGATAGGGAGTAAACTGTAGAT
ACGTTCTCTATCACTGATAGGGAGTAAACTGGTCATACGTTCTCTATCACTGATAGGGAGTAAACTCCTT
ATACGTTCTCTATCACTGATAGGGAGTAAAGTCTGCATACGTTCTCTATCACTGATAGGGAGTAAACTCT
TCATACGTTCTCTATCACTGATAGGGAGTAAACTCCTCGAGTTTAAGACCAATGACTTACAAGGCAGCTG
TAGATCTTAGCCACTTTTTAAAAGAAAAGGGGGGACTGGAAGGGCTAATTCACTCCCAACGAAGACAAGA
TCTGCTTTTTGCTTGTACTGGGTCTCTCTGGTTAGACCAGATCTGAGCCTGGGAGCTCTCTGGCTAACTA
GGGAACCCACTGCTTAAGCCTCAATAAAGCTTGCCTTGAGTGCTTCAAGTAGTGTGTGCCCGTCTGTTGT
GTGACTCTGGTAACTAGAGATCCCTCAGACCCTTTTAGTCAGTGTGGAAAATCTCTAGCAGGGCCCGTTT
AAACCCGCTGATCAGCCTCGACTGTGCCTTCTAGTTGCCAGCCATCTGTTGTTTGCCCCTCCCCCGTGCC
TTCCTTGACCCTGGAAGGTGCCACTCCCACTGTCCTTTCCTAATAAAATGAGGAAATTGCATCGCATTGT
CTGAGTAGGTGTCATTCTATTCTGGGGGGTGGGGTGGGGCAGGACAGCAAGGGGGAGGATTGGGAAGACA
ATAGCAGGCATGCTGGGGATGCGGTGGGCTCTATGGCTTCTGAGGCGGAAAGAACCAGCTGGGGCTCTAG
GGGGTATCCCC
[124 nt withheld, positions 5612-5735]
C
[91 nt withheld, positions 5737-5827]
A
[49 nt withheld, positions 5829-5877]
CCTTTGACGTTGGAGTCCACGTTCTTT
[37 nt withheld, positions 5905-5941]
ACCCTATCTCGGTCTATTCTTTTGATTTATAAGGGATTTTGCCGATTTCGGCCTATTGGTTAAAAAATGA
GCTGATTTAACAAAAATTTAACGCGAATTAATTCTGTGGAATGTGTGTCAGTTAGGGTGTGGAAAGTCCC
CAGGCTCCCCAGCAGGCAGAAGTATGCAAAGCATGCATCTCAATTAGTCAGCAACCAGGTGTGGAAAGTC
CCCAGGCTCCCCAGCAGGCAGAAGTATGCAAAGCATGCATCTCAATTAGTCAGCAACCATAGTCCCGCCC
CTAACTCCGCCCATCCCGCCCCTAACTCCGCCCAGTTCCGCCCATTCTCCGCCCCATGGCTGACTAATTT
TTTTTATTTATGCAGAGGCCGAGGCCGCCTCTGCCTCTGAGCTATTCCAGAAGTAGTGAGGAGGCTTTTT
TGGAGGCCTAGGCTTTTGCAAAAAGCTCCCGGGAGCTTGTATATCCATTTTCGGATCTGATCAGCACGTG
TTGACAATTAATCATCGGCATAGTATATCGGCATAGTATAATACGACAAGGTGAGGAACTAAACCATGGC
CAAGTTGACCAGTGCCGTTCCGGTGCTCACCGCGCGCGACGTCGCCGGAGCGGTCGAGTTCTGGACCGAC
CGGCTCGGGTTCTCCCGGGACTTCGTGGAGGACGACTTCGCCGGTGTGGTCCGGGACGACGTGACCCTGT
TCATCAGCGCGGTCCAGGACCAGGTGGTGCCGGACAACACCCTGGCCTGGGTGTGGGTGCGCGGCCTGGA
CGAGCTGTACGCCGAGTGGTCGGAGGTCGTGTCCACGAACTTCCGGGACGCCTCCGGGCCGGCCATGACC
GAGATCGGCGAGCAGCCGTGGGGGCGGGAGTTCGCCCTGCGCGACCCGGCCGGCAACTGCGTGCACTTCG
TGGCCGAGGAGCAGGACTGACACGTGCTACGAGATTTCGATTCCACCGCCGCCTTCTATGAAAGGTTGGG
CTTCGGAATCGTTTTCCGGGACGCCGGCTGGATGATCCTCCAGCGCGGGGATCTCATGCTGGAGTTCTTC
GCCCACCCCAACTTGTTTATTGCAGCTTATAATGGTTACAAATAAAGCAATAGCATCACAAATTTCACAA
ATAAAGCATTTTTTTCACTGCATTCTAGTTGTGGTTTGTCCAAACTCATCAATGTATCTTATCATGTCTG
TATACCGTCGACCTCTAGCTAGAGCTTGGCGTAATCATGGTCATAGCTGTTTCCTGTGTGAAATTGTTAT
CCGCTCACAATTCCACACAACATACGAGCCGGAAGCATAAAGTGTAAAGCCTGGGGTGCCTAATGAGTGA
GCTAACTCACATTAATTGCGTTGCGCTCACTGCCCGCTTTCCAGTCGGGAAACCTGTCGTGCCAGCTGCA
TTAATGAATCGGCCAACGCGCGGGGAGAGGCGGTTTGCGTATTGGGCGCTCTTCCGCTTCCTCGCTCACT
GACTCGCTGCGCTCGGTCGTTCGGCTGCGGCGAGCGGTATCAGCTCACTCAAAGGCGGTAATACGGTTAT
CCACAGAATCAGGGGATAACGCAGGAAAGAACATGTGAGCAAAAGGCCAGCAAAAGGCCAGGAACCGTAA
AAAGGCCGCGTTGCTGGCGTTTTTCCATAGGCTCCGCCCCCCTGACGAGCATCACAAAAATCGACGCTCA
AGTCAGAGGTGGCGAAACCCGACAGGACTATAAAGATACCAGGCGTTTCCCCCTGGAAGCTCCCTCGTGC
GCTCTCCTGTTCCGACCCTGCCGCTTACCGGATACCTGTCCGCCTTTCTCCCTTCGGGAAGCGTGGCGCT
TTCTCATAGCTCACGCTGTAGGTATCTCAGTTCGGTGTAGGTCGTTCGCTCCAAGCTGGGCTGTGTGCAC
GAACCCCCCGTTCAGCCCGACCGCTGCGCCTTATCCGGTAACTATCGTCTTGAGTCCAACCCGGTAAGAC
ACGACTTATCGCCACTGGCAGCAGCCACTGGTAACAGGATTAGCAGAGCGAGGTATGTAGGCGGTGCTAC
AGAGTTCTTGAAGTGGTGGCCTAACTACGGCTACACTAGAAGAACAGTATTTGGTATCTGCGCTCTGCTG
AAGCCAGTTACCTTCGGAAAAAGAGTTGGTAGCTCTTGATCCGGCAAACAAACCACCGCTGGTAGCGGTG
GTTTTTTTGTTTGCAAGCAGCAGATTACGCGCAGAAAAAAAGGATCTCAAGAAGATCCTTTGATCTTTTC
TACGGGGTCTGACGCTCAGTGGAACGAAAACTCACGTTAAGGGATTTTGGTCATGAGATTATCAAAAAGG
ATCTTCACCTAGATCCTTTTAAATTAAAAATGAAGTTTTAAATCAATCTAAAGTATATATGAGTAAACTT
GGTCTGACAGTTACCAATGCTTAATCAGTGAGGCACCTATCTCAGCGATCTGTCTATTTCGTTCATCCAT
AGTTGCCTGACTCCCCGTCGTGTAGATAACTACGATACGGGAGGGCTTACCATCTGGCCCCAGTGCTGCA
ATGATACCGCGAGACCCACGCTCACCGGCTCCAGATTTATCAGCAATAAACCAGCCAGCCGGAAGGGCCG
AGCGCAGAAGTGGTCCTGCAACTTTATCCGCCTCCATCCAGTCTATTAATTGTTGCCGGGAAGCTAGAGT
AAGTAGTTCGCCAGTTAATAGTTTGCGCAACGTTGTTGCCATTGCTACAGGCATCGTGGTGTCACGCTCG
TCGTTTGGTATGGCTTCATTCAGCTCCGGTTCCCAACGATCAAGGCGAGTTACATGATCCCCCATGTTGT
GCAAAAAAGCGGTTAGCTCCTTCGGTCCTCCGATCGTTGTCAGAAGTAAGTTGGCCGCAGTGTTATCACT
CATGGTTATGGCAGCACTGCATAATTCTCTTACTGTCATGCCATCCGTAAGATGCTTTTCTGTGACTGGT
GAGTACTCAACCAAGTCATTCTGAGAATAGTGTATGCGGCGACCGAGTTGCTCTTGCCCGGCGTCAATAC
GGGATAATACCGCGCCACATAGCAGAACTTTAAAAGTGCTCATCATTGGAAAACGTTCTTCGGGGCGAAA
ACTCTCAAGGATCTTACCGCTGTTGAGATCCAGTTCGATGTAACCCACTCGTGCACCCAACTGATCTTCA
GCATCTTTTACTTTCACCAGCGTTTCTGGGTGAGCAAAAACAGGAAGGCAAAATGCCGCAAAAAAGGGAA
TAAGGGCGACACGGAAATGTTGAATACTCATACTCTTCCTTTTTCAATATTATTGAAGCATTTATCAGGG
TTATTGTCTCATGAGCGGATACATATTTGAATGTATTTAGAAAAATAAACAAATAGGGGTTCCGCGCACA
TTTCCCCGAAAAGTGCCA
